>Addgene plasmid #11979 | pJC6-GL3 | addgene partial sequence | sequence record 18567 | LucNRev 5'-CCTTATGCAGTTGCTCTCC-3'
GTTTTTGGCGTCTTCCATGGTGGCTTTACCAACAGTACCGGAATGCCAAGCTGATCTCGAGATCCAGATC
TGGATCCAAGCAGTTGGTGAGAAAATGAAGACAAACGGATGAACAGTCCGGAGTCCGCGGCCGACCGGGT
TGGCCAAGTCCGTCCGTCTGTCTGTCTGTCTGCCTGAGCGCTCTCCTGCCAGGCTGTCTCTGCCACACTC
AGTGCAACTCTGAGTCCTTATCCAGCCTGAGCTCAACACTTATCTGCTACCAGTCAATCCCTAAAAATAG
CCCATGATGTCACCCCGAGGCTTTCCCATTGGCTTGCGTCGTTCTCAGGGGGGCGGGCCCACCCGTCGCC
ATGGAGACCTCACCCTAGAAGATTCTTCTCTGGGCCCGCGAAGGCTCACGGGATGAGGTAATGCTCCGCT
GCGCTCCTACAGTTGGGGGAATTGGGT
