[The description below was written by a language model from this plasmid's Addgene catalogue record.]
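Description:
pJC6-GL3 is a mammalian luciferase reporter plasmid built on the Promega pGL3 backbone (about 5 kb without insert). It carries a 375 bp fragment of the mouse c-jun (Jun) promoter, which the depositor notes as spanning positions -225 to +150 relative to the transcription start. The fragment was inserted by restriction cloning, with the HindIII site retained at one end and the XhoI site destroyed at the other. It sits upstream of the backbone's luciferase coding sequence, so luciferase expression in transfected cells reflects the activity of the c-jun regulatory region. The record lists luciferase as a C-terminal "fusion" on the backbone, which for a promoter insert is best read as the downstream reporter rather than a protein tag. In bacteria the plasmid is maintained at high copy under ampicillin selection. No feature table is provided, so the specific pGL3 variant, the origin of replication and the polyadenylation elements are not stated.

The construct is intended for transient transfection assays that measure how signalling pathways or transcription factors regulate c-jun transcription. The associated work examined induction of the c-jun promoter by epidermal growth factor through a Rac-dependent pathway. The depositor comments group pJC6-GL3 with three related plasmids (pJSXGL3, pJTXGL3 and pJSTXGL3) that contain the same -225 to +150 region. This suggests it belongs to a comparative reporter series, although the record does not say how the other members differ from it.
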