Addgene plasmid #11979: pJC6-GL3
Purpose: Reporter gene with mouse c-jun promoter.
Depositing lab: Ron Prywes. Publication: Epidermal growth factor induction of the c-jun promoter by a Rac pathway. Clarke N, Arenzana N, Hai T, Minden A, Prywes R. Mol Cell Biol. 1998 Feb . 18(2):1065-73. PubMed 9448004.
Backbone
  Vector backbone: pGL3
  Backbone manufacturer: Promega
  Backbone size w/o insert (bp): 5000
  Vector type: Mammalian Expression, Luciferase
Growth in bacteria
  Bacterial resistance: Ampicillin, 100 μg/mL
  Growth temperature: 37°C
  Growth strain: DH5alpha
  Copy number: High Copy
Gene/Insert
  Gene/Insert name: c-jun promoter (alt name: c-jun)
  Species: M. musculus (mouse)
  Insert size (bp): 375
  Entrez Gene: Jun (a.k.a. AP-1, Junc, c-jun)
  Tag / fusion protein: Luc (C terminal on backbone)
  Cloning method: Restriction Enzyme; 5′ cloning site HindIII (not destroyed); 3′ cloning site XhoI (destroyed during cloning)
  Sequencing primers: 5′ NA
Terms and licenses: Academic/Nonprofit Terms; Industry Terms: Not Available to Industry
Depositor comments: Plasmids pJC6GL3, pJSXGL3, pJTXGL3, and pJSTXGL3 contain positions -225 to +150 of the murine c-jun promoter.
How to cite: pJC6-GL3 was a gift from Ron Prywes (Addgene plasmid # 11979 ; http://n2t.net/addgene:11979 ; RRID:Addgene_11979)
